Addgene plasmid #12728: DCT.VV.Orf40
Purpose: This plasmid was designed for screening purposes and may contain discrepancies relative to the current canonical GenBank version of the gene.
Depositing lab: Jack Bennink & Jon Yewdell. Depositing organization: National Institute of Allergy and Infectious Diseases (NIAID). Publication: Identification of poxvirus CD8+ T cell determinants to enable rational design and characterization of smallpox vaccines. Tscharke DC, Karupiah G, Zhou J, Palmore T, Irvine KR, Haeryfar SM, Williams S, Sidney J, Sette A, Bennink JR, Yewdell JW. J Exp Med. 2005 January 3; 201(1): 95–104. 10.1084/jem.20041912 PubMed 15623576.
Backbone
  Vector backbone: pcDNA 3.1D V5-His-TOPO
  Backbone manufacturer: Invitrogen
  Backbone size w/o insert (bp): 5514
  Vector type: Mammalian Expression
  Selectable markers: Neomycin (select with G418)
Growth in bacteria
  Bacterial resistance: Ampicillin, 100 μg/mL
  Growth temperature: 37°C
  Growth strain: DH5alpha
  Copy number: High Copy
Gene/Insert
  Gene/Insert name: VV.Orf40 (alt names: VV_WR_104; DNA topoisomerase type I)
  Species: Vaccinia Virus
  Insert size (bp): 945
  GenBank ID: 9791029
  Cloning method: Restriction Enzyme; 5′ cloning site BamHI (not destroyed); 3′ cloning site BamHI (not destroyed)
  Sequencing primers: 5′ Universal T7
Terms and licenses: Academic/Nonprofit Terms; Industry Terms: Not Available to Industry
Depositor comments: Please see the Vaccinia kit page ( https://www.addgene.org/vvorf/ ) for more information. The kit page contains the supplemental VVOrfData spreadsheet, which includes important information about this plasmid. The plasmid and insert names provided here relate only to this library. The name of the ORF (if present) in VACV strain Copenhagen and the name of the ORF (if annotated) in VACV strain WR sequence can be found in VVOrfData spreadsheet. Please note that the amino acid sequence given for each ORF in the spreadsheet may contain some errors. Additionally, changes from the expected sequence may be present in these plasmids. Please see Addgene's quality control sequence and sequencing notes in the VVOrfData spreadsheet before ordering this plasmid.
How to cite: DCT.VV.Orf40 was a gift from Jack Bennink & Jon Yewdell (Addgene plasmid # 12728 ; http://n2t.net/addgene:12728 ; RRID:Addgene_12728)
