[The description below was written by a language model from this plasmid's Addgene catalogue record.]
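Description:
DCT.VV.Orf40 is a mammalian expression plasmid built on the commercial pcDNA 3.1D V5-His-TOPO backbone (about 5.5 kb without insert) and carrying a 945 bp vaccinia virus open reading frame. The insert, also designated VV_WR_104, encodes the viral type I DNA topoisomerase and is recorded as flanked by intact BamHI sites on both sides. The plasmid is maintained at high copy in E. coli under ampicillin selection, and a neomycin resistance marker allows G418 selection of transfected mammalian cells. No feature table accompanies the record, so the promoter and tag configuration are not explicitly stated. Vectors of this family generally drive expression from the CMV immediate-early promoter, include a T7 promoter upstream of the cloning site (consistent with the T7 sequencing primer listed), and offer C-terminal V5 and polyhistidine tags. Whether the ORF is actually in frame with those tags is not recorded.

The construct is one member of a library of individually cloned vaccinia ORFs, assembled for a study that identified poxvirus CD8+ T cell determinants to support the rational design and characterization of smallpox vaccines. In that setting, expressing single viral ORFs in mammalian cells lets antigens recognised by virus-specific T cells be mapped to particular genes. The plasmid was made for screening rather than as a sequence-verified reference clone, and the depositors caution that the insert may differ from the canonical GenBank sequence. The "Orf40" name applies only within this library. Corresponding names in the Copenhagen and WR strains, along with sequencing notes, are held in the library's supplementary data, which should be checked before relying on the exact coding sequence.
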