>Addgene plasmid #12728 | DCT.VV.Orf40 | addgene partial sequence | sequence record 19123 | T7 5'-TAATACGACTCACTATAGGG-3'
GCTCGGATCCAGTACCCTTCACCGAATTCCAGCTGACCACCATGCGTGCACTTTTTTATAAAGATGGTAA
ACTCTTTACCGATAATAATTTTTTAAATCCTGTATCAGACGATAATCCAGCGTATGAGGTTTTGCAACAT
GTTAAAATTCCTACTCATTTAACAGATGTAGTAGTATATGAACAAACGTGGGAGGAGGCGTTAACTAGAT
TAATTTTTGTGGGAAGTGATTCAAAAGGACGTAGACAATACTTTTACGGAAAAATGCATGTACAGAATCG
CAACGCTAAAAGAGATCGTATTTTTGTTAGGGTATATAACGTTATGAAACGAATTAATTGTTTTATAAAC
AAAAATATAAAGAAATCGTCCACAGATTCCAATTATCAGTTGGCGGTTTTTATGTTAATGGAAACTATGT
TTTTTATTAGATTTGGTAAAATGAAATATCTTAAGGAGAATGAAACAGTAGGGTTATTAACACTAAAAAA
TAAACACATAGAAATAAGTCCCGATGAAATAGTTATCAAGTTTGTAGGAAAGGACAAAGTTTCACATGAA
TTTGTTGTTCATAAGTCTAATAGACTATATAAGCCGCTATTGAAACTGACGGATGATTCTAGTCCCGAAG
AATTTCTGTTCAACAAACTAAGTGAACGAAAGGTATATGAATGTATCANACAGTTTGGTATTAGAATCAG
GGATCTCCGAACGTATGGAGTCAATTATACGTTTTTATATA
